>Addgene plasmid #184318 | I369L | addgene full sequence | sequence record 362350 | Addgene NGS Result
AGGCATGTGGAATCCACGAGACTACTTACAATTCTATCATGAAGTGTGCTGCAGCTATTAGAAAGGACTT
GTACGCAAATACGGTCCTGAGTGGAGGAACTACGATGTACCCAGGTATTGCAGATAGAATGCAAAAGGAA
ATCACGGCCTTGGCTCCATCTACTATGAAAATTAAAATCATCGCACCACCTGAGCGTAAGTATTCTGTTT
GGATAGGCGGTTCTATATTGGCCTCTCTTAGTACATTCCAACAAATGTGGATCTCTAAACAGGAATACGA
TGAATCAGGACCAAGTTTGGTCCACCGTAAGTGCTTTTAAGCGGCCGCCAGCTTTCTAGAACAAAAACTC
ATCTCAGAAGAGGATCTGAATAGCGCCGTCGACCATCATCATCATCATCATTGAGTTTGTAGCCTTAGAC
ATGACTGTTCCTCAGTTCAAGTTGGGCACTTACGAGAAGACCGGTCTTGCTAGATTCTAATCAAGAGGAT
GTCAGAATGCCATTTGCCTGAGAGATGCAGGCTTCATTTTTGATACTTTTTTATTTGTAACCTATATAGT
ATAGGATTTTTTTTGTCATTTTGTTTCTTCTCGTACGAGCTTGCTCCTGATCAGCCTATCTCGCAGCTGA
TGAATATCTTGTGGTAGGGGTTTGGGAAAATCATTCGAGTTTGATGTTTTTCTTGGTATTTCCCACTCCT
CTTCAGAGTACAGAAGATTAAGTGAGACCTTCGTTTGTGCGGATCCCCCACACACCATAGCTTCAAAATG
TTTCTACTCCTTTTTTACTCTTCCAGATTTTCTCGGACTCCGCGCATCGCCGTACCACTTCAAAACACCC
AAGCACAGCATACTAAATTTCCCCTCTTTCTTCCTCTAGGGTGTCGTTAATTACCCGTACTAAAGGTTTG
GAAAAGAAAAAAGAGACCGCCTCGTTTCTTTTTCTTCGTCGAAAAAGGCAATAAAAATTTTTATCACGTT
TCTTTTTCTTGAAAATTTTTTTTTTTGATTTTTTTCTCTTTCGATGACCTCCCATTGATATTTAAGTTAA
TAAACGGTCTTCAATTTCTCAAGTTTCAGTTTCATTTTTCTTGTTCTATTACAACTTTTTTTACTTCTTG
CTCATTAGAAAGAAAGCATAGCAATCTAATCTAAGGGCGGTGTTGACAATTAATCATCGGCATAGTATAT
CGGCATAGTATAATACGACAAGGTGAGGAACTAAACCATGGCCAAGTTGACCAGTGCCGTTCCGGTGCTC
ACCGCGCGCGACGTCGCCGGAGCGGTCGAGTTCTGGACCGACCGGCTCGGGTTCTCCCGGGACTTCGTGG
AGGACGACTTCGCCGGTGTGGTCCGGGACGACGTGACCCTGTTCATCAGCGCGGTCCAGGACCAGGTGGT
GCCGGACAACACCCTGGCCTGGGTGTGGGTGCGCGGCCTGGACGAGCTGTACGCCGAGTGGTCGGAGGTC
GTGTCCACGAACTTCCGGGACGCCTCCGGGCCGGCCATGACCGAGATCGGCGAGCAGCCGTGGGGGCGGG
AGTTCGCCCTGCGCGACCCGGCCGGCAACTGCGTGCACTTCGTGGCCGAGGAGCAGGACTGACACGTCCG
ACGCGGCCCGACGGGTCCGATGATCTTACCCAGCAATAGTGGACACGCGGCTAAGTGAGTAAACTCTCAG
TCAGAGGTGACTCACATGACAAAAACAGTATCAACCAGTAAAAAACCCCGTAAACAGCATTCGCCTGAAT
TTCGCAGTGAAGCCCTGAAGCTTGCTGAACGCATCGGTGTTACTGCCGCAGCCCGTGAACTCAGCCTGTA
TGAATCACAGCTCTACAACTGGCGCAGTAAACAGCAAAATCAGCAGACGTCTTCTGAACGTGAACTGGAG
ATGTCTACCGAGATTGCACGTCTCAAACGCCAGCTGGCAGAACGGGATGAAGAGCTGGCTATCCTCCAAA
AGGCCGCGACATACTTCGCGAAGCGCCTGAAATGAAGTATGTCTTTATTGAAAAACATCAGGCTGAGTTC
AGCATCAAAGCAATGTGCCGCGTGCTCCGGGTGGCCCGCAGCGGCTGGTATACGTGGTGTCAGCGGCGGA
CAAGGATAAGCACGCGTCAGCAGTTCCGCCAACACTGCGACAGCGTTGTCCTCGCGGCTTTTACCCGGTC
AAAACAGCGTTACGGTGCCCCACGCCTGACGGATGAACTGCGTGCTCAGGGTTACCCCTTTAACGTAAAA
ACCGTGGCGGCAAGCCTGCGCCGTCAGGGACTGAGGGCAAAGGCCTCCCGGAAGTTCAGCCCGGTCAGCT
ACCGCGCACACGGCCTGCCTGTGTCAGAAAATCTGTTGGAGCAGGATTTTTACGCCAGTGGCCCGAACCA
GAAGTGGGCAGGAGACATCACGTACTTACGTACAGATGAAGGCTGGCTGTATCTGGCAGTGGTCATTGAC
CTGTGGTCACGTGCCGTTATTGGCTGGTCAATGTCGCCACGCATGACGGCGCAACTGGCCTGCGATGCCC
TGCAGATGGCGCTGTGGCGGCGTAAGAGGCCCCGGAACGTTATCGTTCACACGGACCGTGGAGGCCAGTA
CTGTTCAGCAGATTATCAGGCGCAACTGAAGCGGCATAATCTGCGTGGAAGTATGAGCGCAAAAGGTTGC
TGCTACGATAATGCCTGCGTGGAAAGCTTCTTTCATTCGCTGAAAGTGGAATGTATCCATGGAGAACACT
TTATCAGCCGGGAAATAATGCGGGCAACGGTGTTTAATTATATCGAATGTGATTACAATCGGTGGCGGCG
GCACAGTTGGTGTGGCGGCCTCAGTCCGGAACAATTTGAAAACAAGAACCTCGCTTAGGCCTGTGTCCAT
ATTACGTGGGTAGGATCACGAGGCCTCGGAGATCCGTCCCCCTTTTCCTTTGTCGATATCATGTAATTAG
TTATGTCACGCTTACATTCACGCCCTCCCCCCACATCCGCTCTAACCGAAAAGGAAGGAGTTAGACAACC
TGAAGTCTAGGTCCCTATTTATTTTTTTATAGTTATGTTAGTATTAAGAACGTTATTTATATTTCAAATT
TTTCTTTTTTTTCTGTACAGACGCGTGTACGCATGTAACATTATACTGAAAACCTTGCTTGAGAAGGTTT
TGGGACGCTCGAAGGCTTTAATTTGCAAGCTGGAGACCAACATGTGAGCAAAAGGCCAGCAAAAGGCCAG
GAACCGTAAAAAGGCCGCGTTGCTGGCGTTTTTCCATAGGCTCCGCCCCCCTGACGAGCATCACAAAAAT
CGACGCTCAAGTCAGAGGTGGCGAAACCCGACAGGACTATAAAGATACCAGGCGTTTCCCCCTGGAAGCT
CCCTCGTGCGCTCTCCTGTTCCGACCCTGCCGCTTACCGGATACCTGTCCGCCTTTCTCCCTTCGGGAAG
CGTGGCGCTTTCTCATAGCTCACGCTGTAGGTATCTCAGTTCGGTGTAGGTCGTTCGCTCCAAGCTGGGC
TGTGTGCACGAACCCCCCGTTCAGCCCGACCGCTGCGCCTTATCCGGTAACTATCGTCTTGAGTCCAACC
CGGTAAGACACGACTTATCGCCACTGGCAGCAGCCACTGGTAACAGGATTAGCAGAGCGAGGTATGTAGG
CGGTGCTACAGAGTTCTTGAAGTGGTGGCCTAACTACGGCTACACTAGAAGAACAGTATTTGGTATCTGC
GCTCTGCTGAAGCCAGTTACCTTCGGAAAAAGAGTTGGTAGCTCTTGATCCGGCAAACAAACCACCGCTG
GTAGCGGTGGTTTTTTTGTTTGCAAGCAGCAGATTACGCGCAGAAAAAAAGGATCTCAAGAAGATCCTTT
GATCTTTTCTACGGGGTCTGACGCTCAGTGGAACGAAAACTCACGTTAAGGGATTTTGGTCATGAGATCA
GATCTAACATCCAAAGACGAAAGGTTGAATGAAACCTTTTTGCCATCCGACATCCACAGGTCCATTCTCA
CACATAAGTGCCAAACGCAACAGGAGGGGATACACTAGCAGCAGACCGTTGCAAACGCAGGACCTCCACT
CCTCTTCTCCTCAACACCCACTTTTGCCATCGAAAAACCAGCCCAGTTATTGGGCTTGATTGGAGCTCGC
TCATTCCAATTCCTTCTATTAGGCTACTAACACCATGACTTTATTAGCCTGTCTATCCTGGCCCCCCTGG
CGAGGTTCATGTTTGTTTATTTCCGAATGCAACAAGCTCCGCATTACACCCGAACATCACTCCAGATGAG
GGCTTTCTGAGTGTGGGGTCAAATAGTTTCATGTTCCCCAAATGGCCCAAAACTGACAGTTTAAACGCTG
TCTTGGAACCTAATATGACAAAAGCGTGATCTCATCCAAGATGAACTAAGTTTGGTTCGTTGAAATGCTA
ACGGCCAGTTGGTCAAAAAGAAACTTCCAAAAGTCGGCATACCGTTTGTCTTGTTTGGTATTGATTGACG
AATGCTCAAAAATAATCTCATTAATGCTTAGCGCAGTCTCTCTATCGCTTCTGAACCCCGGTGCACCTGT
GCCGAAACGCAAATGGGGAAACACCCGCTTTTTGGATGATTATGCATTGTCTCCACATTGTATGCTTCCA
AGATTCTGGTGGGAATACTGCTGATAGCCTAACGTTCATGATCAAAATTTAACTGTTCTAACCCCTACTT
GACAGCAATATATAAACAGAAGGAAGCTGCCCTGTCTTAAACCTTTTTTTTTATCATCATTATTAGCTTA
CTTTCATAATTGCGACTGGTTCCAATTGACAAGCTTTTGATTTTAACGACTTTTAACGACAACTTGAGAA
GATCAAAAAACAACTAATTATTCGAAACGAGGAATTCGCCATGGGTCACCATCATCATCATCACGGCGGC
TCCGGAGGTTCTGGTGGATCTGCCTCCGACAAGCCCGACATGGCTGAGATTGAGAAGTTTGACAAATCCA
AGTTAAAAAAAACAGAGACCCAGGAGAAGAACCCTCTACCTAGTAAGGAGACTATTGAACAGGAAAAACA
AGCCGGTGAAAGTGGTGGATCCGGTGGCTCTGGCGGTTCTGGAGGAAGTGGTGGTTCAGGAGGATCAGGT
GGATCTGGCGGATCCGGAGGAAGTGGTGGATCAGAAAACTTGTACTTTCAAGGCCATATGTGTGATGAGG
AGGTAGCCGCCTTGGTTGTGGATAACGGTTCAGGTATGTGTAAAGCAGGTTTTGCTGGGGACGACGCCCC
TAGAGCTGTTTTCCCTTCTATTGTAGGTCGACCCCGTCATCAAGGCGTAATGGTCGGCATGGGTCAAAAA
GACTCTTACGTGGGAGACGAAGCTCAATCTAAAAGAGGAATATTGACATTGAAGTACCCAATTGAGCATG
GTATAGTTACTAACTGGGATGACATGGAGAAAATCTGGCATCACACATTCTACAACGAATTGAGAGTGGC
ACCTGAAGAGCATCCAGTCTTATTGACAGAGGCTCCTCTTAATCCAAAAGCCAATAGAGAAAAAATGACC
CAAATAATGTTCGAGACTTTCAACACTCCAGCCATGTATGTCGCCATCCAAGCTGTATTGTCCTTGTATG
CTTCAGGCAGAACCACGGGAATAGTTTTAGACTCAGGAGATGGGGTCTCTCATACTGTACCAATATACGA
AGGTTATGCTTTACCTCATGCTATTTTGCGTCTAGATTTGGCTGGCCGTGACCTGACTGATTACCTTATG
AAAATTCTTACAGAACGAGGGTACTCCTTTACCACAACTGCTGAGCGTGAGATTGTCAGAGATATTAAGG
AAAAATTGTGTTACGTTGCCCTTGATTTTGAACAGGAAATGGCTACAGCTGCATCTAGTAGTTCACTTGA
GAAGTCTTACGAATTGCCAGACGGTCAGGTTATTACCATCGGCAACGAAAGATTTCGATGTCCTGAGGCC
CTGTTCCAGCCATCATTTTTGGGAATGG
Features (pLannotate 1.2.2; 13 found; start..end, strand, type, name):
    384..401     +  CDS            capTEV™ (fragment): composite tag for in vivo biotinylation, TEV protease cleavage, and 6xHis tagging
    412..477     +  CDS            AOX1 (fragment): ALOX1_KOMPC - Experimental evidence at protein level: Swiss-Prot protein existence level 1. Major isoform of alcohol oxidase, which catalyzes the oxidation of methanol to formaldehyde and hydrogen peroxide, the first step in the methanol utilization pathway of methylotrophic yeasts. From Komagataella phaffii (strain ATCC 76273 / CBS 7435 / CECT 11047 / NRRL Y-11430 / Wegner 21-1) (Yeast) (Pichia pastoris).
    481..727     +  terminator     AOX1 terminator: Pichia pastoris AOX1; transcription terminator for AOX1
    748..1155    +  promoter       TEF1 promoter: S. cerevisiae TEF1; promoter for EF-1α
   1162..1209    +  promoter       EM7 promoter: synthetic bacterial promoter&nbsp
   1228..1602    +  CDS            BleoR: antibiotic-binding protein; Sh ble from Streptoalloteichus hindustanus; confers resistance to bleomycin, phleomycin, and Zeocin™
   1696..1992    +  CDS            insE1: INSE1_ECOLI - Protein inferred from homology: Swiss-Prot protein existence level 3. Involved in the transposition of the insertion sequence IS3. From Escherichia coli (strain K12).
   1992..2855    +  CDS            insF1: INSF1_ECOLI - Protein inferred from homology: Swiss-Prot protein existence level 3. Involved in the transposition of the insertion sequence IS3. From Escherichia coli (strain K12).
   2929..3176    +  terminator     CYC1 terminator: S. cerevisiae CYC1; transcription terminator for CYC1
   3251..3839    -  rep_origin     ori: high-copy-number ColE1/pMB1/pBR322/pUC origin of replication
   3921..4859    +  promoter       AOX1 promoter: Pichia pastoris AOX1; inducible promoter, regulated by methanol
   4925..5047    +  CDS            TMSB4 (fragment): TYB4_BOVIN - Also known as THYB4. Experimental evidence at protein level: Swiss-Prot protein existence level 1. Seraspenide inhibits the entry of hematopoietic pluripotent stem cells into the S-phase. From Bos taurus (Bovine).
   5168..317     +  CDS            Act5C (across the origin): ACT1_DROME - Experimental evidence at protein level: Swiss-Prot protein existence level 1. Multiple isoforms are involved in various cellular functions such as cytoskeleton structure, cell mobility, chromosome movement and muscle contraction. From Drosophila melanogaster (Fruit fly).
