[The description below was written by a language model from this plasmid's Addgene catalogue record and pLannotate feature annotations shown in this document.]
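Description:
I369L is a yeast expression plasmid built on the Invitrogen pPICZ B backbone for producing a mutant Drosophila melanogaster cytoplasmic actin, Act5C carrying the I369L substitution, in the methylotrophic yeast Pichia pastoris (Komagataella phaffii); the depositor notes that it can be expressed in strain GS115. The insert was cloned between EcoRI and NotI sites, which both remain intact, and sits downstream of the methanol-inducible AOX1 promoter and upstream of the AOX1 terminator. The catalogue describes an N-terminal hexahistidine tag followed by beta-thymosin. In line with this, the feature table shows a thymosin beta-4 coding fragment lying upstream of the actin reading frame. It also detects a short His-tag-like fragment downstream of the actin coding region, probably the vector's own C-terminal tag region; the record does not say whether it is translated. Thymosin beta-4 is a G-actin sequestering peptide, so fusing it to actin is generally a way to keep the recombinant protein monomeric during expression.

Selection relies on a single Sh ble (BleoR) gene conferring Zeocin resistance. It is driven by the S. cerevisiae TEF1 promoter in yeast and the synthetic EM7 promoter in E. coli, with a CYC1 terminator. A high-copy ColE1/pUC-type origin supports propagation in bacteria. The sequenced record (5,978 nt) is longer than the backbone plus insert sizes would predict. The annotation shows IS3 transposase genes (insE1 and insF1) between BleoR and the CYC1 terminator, suggesting that an E. coli insertion element is present in the sequenced stock. The stated purpose of the construct is to study the dynamics of G-actin by NMR spectroscopy.
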