Addgene plasmid #184318: I369L
Purpose: To study dynamics of G-actin using NMR spectroscopy.
Depositing lab: Michael Rosen. Depositing organization: University of Texas Southwestern Medical Center. Publication: Bound nucleotide can control the dynamic architecture of monomeric actin. Ali R, Zahm JA, Rosen MK. Nat Struct Mol Biol. 2022 Apr;29(4):320-328. doi: 10.1038/s41594-022-00743-5. Epub 2022 Mar 24. PubMed 35332323.
Backbone
  Vector backbone: pPICZ B
  Backbone manufacturer: Invitrogen
  Backbone size w/o insert (bp): 3328
  Vector type: Yeast Expression
  Selectable markers: Zeocin
Growth in bacteria
  Bacterial resistance: Bleocin (Zeocin), 50 μg/mL
  Growth temperature: 37°C
  Growth strain: DH5alpha
  Copy number: Unknown
Gene/Insert
  Gene/Insert name: Act5C
  Species: D. melanogaster (fly)
  Insert size (bp): 1431
  Mutation: I369L
  Entrez Gene: Act5C (a.k.a. Dmel_CG4027, A, A4V404_DROME, ACT, ACT1_DROME, ACT5C, Ac5C, Act, Act-5C, Act5, Act5c, Actin, Actin/BAP47, Actin5C, ArpA, BAP47, Bap47, CG4027, Dmel\CG4027, F-ACTIN, F-Actin, F-actin, G-actin, M32055, T11, act, act 5C, act5C, actin, actin5C, actomyosin, anon-EST:fe2D2, beta-Actin, beta-actin, beta-actin/Bap47, chrX:5748184..5748304, cyt5C, f-actin, l(1)G0009, l(1)G0010, l(1)G0025, l(1)G0079, l(1)G0117, l(1)G0177, l(1)G0245, l(1)G0330, l(1)G0420, l(1)G0486)
  Promoter: AOX1
  Tag / fusion protein: Hexahistidine followed by B-thymosin (N terminal on insert)
  Cloning method: Restriction Enzyme; 5′ cloning site EcoRI (not destroyed); 3′ cloning site NotI (not destroyed)
  Sequencing primers: 5′ 5'-GACTGGTTCCAATTGACAAGC-3'; 3′ 5'-GCAAATGGCATTCTGACATCC-3'
Resource information
  A portion of this plasmid was derived from a plasmid made by: Lab stock
Terms and licenses: Academic/Nonprofit Terms; Industry Terms: Not Available to Industry
Depositor comments: Insert was expressed in fusion with beta-thymosin4. Can be expressed in GS115.
How to cite: I369L was a gift from Michael Rosen (Addgene plasmid # 184318 ; http://n2t.net/addgene:184318 ; RRID:Addgene_184318)
